Addgene plasmid #25776: pCS2 mouse CV2 PC
Depositing lab: Edward De Robertis. Depositing organization: University of California, Los Angeles (UCLA). Publication: Mouse Crossveinless-2 is the vertebrate homolog of a Drosophila extracellular regulator of BMP signaling. Coffinier C, Ketpura N, Tran U, Geissert D, De Robertis EM. Mech Dev. 2002 Dec;119 Suppl 1(Suppl 1):S179-84. doi: 10.1016/s0925-4773(03)00113-8. PubMed 14516682.
Backbone
  Vector backbone: pCS2+
  Backbone size w/o insert (bp): 4095
  Vector type: Mammalian Expression
Growth in bacteria
  Bacterial resistance: Ampicillin, 100 μg/mL
  Growth temperature: 37°C
  Growth strain: DH5alpha
  Copy number: High Copy
Gene/Insert
  Gene/Insert name: cross veinless 2 (alt name: CV2)
  Species: M. musculus (mouse)
  Insert size (bp): 2300
  Entrez Gene: Bmper (a.k.a. 3110056H04Rik, CV-, CV-2, Cri, Crim3, Cv, Cv2)
  Tag / fusion protein: PC (C terminal on backbone)
  Cloning method: Restriction Enzyme; 5′ cloning site BamHI (not destroyed); 3′ cloning site XbaI (not destroyed)
  Sequencing primers: 5′ SP6; 3′ T7
Terms and licenses: Academic/Nonprofit Terms; Industry Terms: Not Available to Industry
Depositor comments: For sense, linearize with NotI, transcribe with SP6. Protein C Epitope tag sequence - EDQVDPRLIDGK
How to cite: pCS2 mouse CV2 PC was a gift from Edward De Robertis (Addgene plasmid # 25776 ; http://n2t.net/addgene:25776 ; RRID:Addgene_25776)
