[The description below was written by a language model from this plasmid's Addgene catalogue record and pLannotate feature annotations shown in this document.]
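Description:
pCS2 mouse CV2 PC is a mammalian expression plasmid built on the pCS2+ backbone that carries the mouse Crossveinless-2 (CV2) coding sequence, the product of the Bmper gene. It is maintained in E. coli as a high-copy plasmid through a ColE1/pUC-type origin and is selected with ampicillin via the β-lactamase gene. An f1 origin and remnants of lac/lacZα sequence from the parental cloning vector are also present. The sequenced record is about 6.2 kb, close to what the listed backbone and insert sizes would predict.

The insert of roughly 2.3 kb was placed between BamHI and XbaI sites, and both sites were retained. It lies downstream of the simian cytomegalovirus IE94 enhancer/promoter, which drives strong expression in vertebrate cells, and upstream of an SV40 polyadenylation signal. An SP6 promoter sits between the CMV promoter and the open reading frame, so the same plasmid can serve as a template for in vitro synthesis of sense mRNA. The depositor notes that this is done by linearizing with NotI and transcribing with SP6 polymerase. T7 and T3 promoters lie on the opposite strand, downstream of the insert. The catalogue lists a C-terminal Protein C (PC) epitope tag, which allows antibody detection or affinity purification of the protein. The automated feature table annotates only the Bmper coding region and does not mark the tag separately.

Bmper/CV2 is described in the record as a regulator (inhibitor) of bone morphogenetic protein function, and the associated publication identifies it as the vertebrate homolog of a Drosophila extracellular BMP regulator. The construct is therefore suited to producing tagged CV2 in transfected cells, or from synthetic mRNA, for studies of BMP signaling.
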