Features (pLannotate 1.2.2; 15 found; start..end, strand, type, name):
      1..978     +  promoter       CMV IE94 promoter: enhancer/promoter region of simian cytomegalovirus major immediate early transcription unit IE94
   1013..1031    +  promoter       SP6 promoter: promoter for bacteriophage SP6 RNA polymerase
   1097..3151    +  CDS            Bmper: BMPER_MOUSE - Also known as Cv2. Experimental evidence at protein level: Swiss-Prot protein existence level 1. Inhibitor of bone morphogenetic protein (BMP) function, it may regulate BMP responsiveness of osteoblasts and chondrocytes. From Mus musculus (Mouse).
   3198..3215    -  promoter       T7 promoter (fragment): promoter for bacteriophage T7 RNA polymerase
   3220..3354    -  polyA_signal   SV40 poly(A) signal: SV40 polyadenylation signal
   3467..3485    -  promoter       T3 promoter: promoter for bacteriophage T3 RNA polymerase
   3530..3546    -  protein_bind   lac operator: The lac repressor binds to the lac operator to inhibit transcription in E. coli. This inhibition can be relieved by adding lactose or isopropyl-β-D-thiogalactopyranoside (IPTG). lac repressor encoded by lacI
   3554..3584    -  promoter       lac promoter: promoter for the E. coli lac operon
   3599..3620    -  protein_bind   CAP binding site: CAP binding activates transcription in the presence of cAMP. E. coli catabolite activator protein
   3633..3725    -  CDS            lacI (fragment): lac repressor; lacI; The lac repressor binds to the lac operator to inhibit transcription in E. coli. This inhibition can be relieved by adding lactose or isopropyl-β-D-thiogalactopyranoside (IPTG).
   3908..4496    -  rep_origin     ori: high-copy-number ColE1/pMB1/pBR322/pUC origin of replication
   4667..5527    -  CDS            AmpR: β-lactamase; bla; confers resistance to ampicillin, carbenicillin, and related antibiotics
   5528..5632    -  promoter       AmpR promoter: bla
   5685..6113    -  rep_origin     f1 ori (sequence partly withheld): f1 bacteriophage origin of replication; arrow indicates direction of (+) strand synthesis
   6118..6184    -  CDS            lacZα (fragment): LacZα fragment of β-galactosidase; lacZ fragment
>Addgene plasmid #25776 | pCS2 mouse CV2 PC | addgene full sequence | sequence record 392393 | Addgene NGS Result
GCCAATTCAATATGGCGTATATGGACTCATGCCAATTCAATATGGTGGATCTGGACCTGTGCCAATTCAA
TATGGCGTATATGGACTCGTGCCAATTCAATATGGTGGATCTGGACCCCAGCCAATTCAATATGGCGGAC
TTGGCACCATGCCAATTCAATATGGCGGACCTGGCACTGTGCCAACTGGGGAGGGGTCTACTTGGCACGG
TGCCAAGTTTGAGGAGGGGTCTTGGCCCTGTGCCAAGTCCGCCATATTGAATTGGCATGGTGCCAATAAT
GGCGGCCATATTGGCTATATGCCAGGATCAATATATAGGCAATATCCAATATGGCCCTATGCCAATATGG
CTATTGGCCAGGTTCAATACTATGTATTGGCCCTATGCCATATAGTATTCCATATATGGGTTTTCCTATT
GACGTAGATAGCCCCTCCCAATGGGCGGTCCCATATACCATATATGGGGCTTCCTAATACCGCCCATAGC
CACTCCCCCATTGACGTCAATGGTCTCTATATATGGTCTTTCCTATTGACGTCATATGGGCGGTCCTATT
GACGTATATGGCGCCTCCCCCATTGACGTCAATTACGGTAAATGGCCCGCCTGGCTCAATGCCCATTGAC
GTCAATAGGACCACCCACCATTGACGTCAATGGGATGGCTCATTGCCCATTCATATCCGTTCTCACGCCC
CCTATTGACGTCAATGACGGTAAATGGCCCACTTGGCAGTACATCAATATCTATTAATAGTAACTTGGCA
AGTACATTACTATTGGAAGTACGCCAGGGTACATTGGCAGTACTCCCATTGACGTCAATGGCGGTAAATG
GCCCGCGATGGCTGCCAAGTACATCCCCATTGACGTCAATGGGGAGGGGCAATGACGCAAATGGGCGTTC
CATTGACGTAAATGGGCGGTAGGCGTGCCTAATGGGAGGTCTATATAAGCAATGCTCGTTTAGGGAACCG
CCATTCTGCCTGGGGACGTCGGAGCAAGCTTGATTTAGGTGACACTATAGAATACAAGCTACTTGTTCTT
TTTGCAGGATCCCATCGATTCGAATTGGGATTCCCTCCAGGTGACGATGCTCTGGTTCTTCAGCGTCAGG
GCTCTGGCTGAGCGTCCTTGCCGACGCTCGCCTGGGATTACCTGCTGCGTCTTGCTGCTGCTCAATTGCT
CCGGGGTCCCCATGTCTCTGGCTTCCTCCTTCCTGACAGGGTCTGTTGCAAAATGTGAAAATGAAGGGGA
GGTCCTCCAAATTCCATTTATCACAGACAACCCTTGCATAATGTGTGTGTGTTTGAACAAAGAGGTGACT
TGTAAGAGGGAGAAGTGCCCTGTGCTGTCACGGGACTGTGCGCTGGCCATCAAGCAGAGAGGCGCCTGCT
GTGAACGATGCAAAGGTTGTACCCATGAAGGAAGAACCTACAACAGTTCCTTCAAGTGGCAAACCCCGGC
TGAGCCATGTGTCCTTCGGCAGTGCCAGGAGGGTGTGGTGACAGAGTCTGAGGTGCGCTGTGTTGTTCAT
TGTAAAAATCCCGCAGAGCATCAAGGAGCCTGCTGCCCTACCTGCCCAGGCTGTGTGTTTGAAGGTGTGC
AATACCGGGAAGGAGAAGAATTTCAGCCAGAAGGAAACAAATGTATTACATGCTCCTGCGTTGGAGGCAG
GACACAGTGCGTGAGAGAAGTCTGTCCCATTCTCTCTTGTCCCCAGCACCTTAGTCACACACCCTCAGGA
CAGTGCTGCCCCAAATGTTTGGGTCAGAGAAAAGTATTCGACCTTCCCTTTGGGAGCTGCCTGTTTCGCA
GTGATGTTTATGACAATGGAGCCTCATTTGTCTATGATAACTGCACAGTATGCACTTGCAAGGACTCAAC
AATGGTTTGTAAGAAGAAGTGCTCCCACCCTGGTGTCTGTAACAGTGATGAGGATGCCTGTTGTGAAGAC
TGTCTCTTACGGGTGCCCCCTGAAGACATCAAAGTGTGCAAGTTCGGTAGCAAGATTTTCAGGGATGGAG
AGATGTGGTCCTCAGTCAACTGCAGCATCTGTGCTTGTGTGAAGGGGAAGACAGAGTGTCGAAAGAAGCA
GTGTGTTCCTGTCAGCAGCTGCCCACAGGGTAAAATTCTCAACAGGAAAGGATGCTGTCCTATCTGCACT
GAAAAACCTGGTGTGTGCACAGTATTCGGAGATCCCCACTACAACACTTTTGATGGGCGGACATTTAACT
TTCAGGGGACGTGTCAGTATGTTTTGACAAAAGACTGCTCCTCCCCAGCCTCACCCTTCCAGGTGCTGGT
GAAGAATGATGCACGGAGGACCCGTTCCTTCTCCTGGACCAAGTCTGTGGAGCTGATGCTGGGCGAAAGC
ACAGTCAGCCTGCAGCAGCACCTCACTGTGCGCTGGAATGGCTCTCGCATTGCCCTTCCCTGCCACACAC
CCCACTTCCACATCGACCTGGACGGCTACCTTTTGAAAGTGACTACCAGAGCAGGTTTGGAGATATCGTG
GGATGGAGACAGTTTTGTGGAGGTCATGGCTGCCCCTCATCTCAAGGGCAAGCTCTGTGGTCTTTGTGGC
AACTACAATGGTCATAAACGTGATGACTTGATTGGTGGAGATGGGAACTTCAAGTTTGACGTGGATGACT
TTGCTGAATCGTGGAGGGTGGAATCCAACGAATTCTGCAACCGACCACAGAGAAAACCAGTACCTGAGCT
CTGTCAAGGCACAGTGAAGGTGAAGCTTCGAGCCCATCGAGAATGCCAGAAACTCAAGTCCTGGGAGTTC
CAGACCTGCCACTCTACAGTGGACTATACCACTTTCTACCGGTCCTGTGTAACAGACATGTGTGAATGTC
CAGTCCATAAAAACTGTTACTGTGAGTCATTTCTGGCGTATACCCGTGCCTGTCAGAGAGAGGGAATCAA
AGTGCACTGGGAACCTCAGCAGAGCTGTGCAGCCACCCAGTGCAAACATGGTGCTGTGTATGATACCTGT
GGCCCAGGATGTGTGAAGACATGTGATAACTGGAATGAGATCGGCCCATGCAATAAGCCCTGCATTGCAG
GTTGCCACTGCCCAGCAAATCTGGTCCTTCATAAGGGAAGGTGCATCAAGCCAGTCCTCTGTCCTCAGCG
AGAAGATCAGGTAGATCCACGGTTAATCGATGGTAAGTAATCTAGAACTATAGTGAGTCGTATTACGTAG
ATCCAGACATGATAAGATACATTGATGAGTTTGGACAAACCACAACTAGAATGCAGTGAAAAAAATGCTT
TATTTGTGAAATTTGTGATGCTATTGCTTTATTTGTAACCATTATAAGCTGCAATAAACAAGTTAACAAC
AACAATTGCATTCATTTTATGTTTCAGGTTCAGGGGGAGGTGTGGGAGGTTTTTTAATTCGCGGCCGCGG
CGCCAATGCATTGGGCCCGGTACCCAGCTTTTGTTCCCTTTAGTGAGGGTTAATTGCGCGCTTGGCGTAA
TCATGGTCATAGCTGTTTCCTGTGTGAAATTGTTATCCGCTCACAATTCCACACAACATACGAGCCGGGA
GCATAAAGTGTAAAGCCTGGGGTGCCTAATGAGTGAGCTAACTCACATTAATTGCGTTGCGCTCACTGCC
CGCTTTCCAGTCGGGAAACCTGTCGTGCCAGCTGCATTAATGAATCGGCCAACGCGCGGGGAGAGGCGGT
TTGCGTATTGGGCGCTCTTCCGCTTCCTCGCTCACTGACTCGCTGCGCTCGGTCGTTCGGCTGCGGCGAG
CGGTATCAGCTCACTCAAAGGCGGTAATACGGTTATCCACAGAATCAGGGGATAACGCAGGAAAGAACAT
GTGAGCAAAAGGCCAGCAAAAGGCCAGGAACCGTAAAAAGGCCGCGTTGCTGGCGTTTTTCCATAGGCTC
CGCCCCCCTGACGAGCATCACAAAAATCGACGCTCAAGTCAGAGGTGGCGAAACCCGACAGGACTATAAA
GATACCAGGCGTTTCCCCCTGGAAGCTCCCTCGTGCGCTCTCCTGTTCCGACCCTGCCGCTTACCGGATA
CCTGTCCGCCTTTCTCCCTTCGGGAAGCGTGGCGCTTTCTCATAGCTCACGCTGTAGGTATCTCAGTTCG
GTGTAGGTCGTTCGCTCCAAGCTGGGCTGTGTGCACGAACCCCCCGTTCAGCCCGACCGCTGCGCCTTAT
CCGGTAACTATCGTCTTGAGTCCAACCCGGTAAGACACGACTTATCGCCACTGGCAGCAGCCACTGGTAA
CAGGATTAGCAGAGCGAGGTATGTAGGCGGTGCTACAGAGTTCTTGAAGTGGTGGCCTAACTACGGCTAC
ACTAGAAGAACAGTATTTGGTATCTGCGCTCTGCTGAAGCCAGTTACCTTCGGAAAAAGAGTTGGTAGCT
CTTGATCCGGCAAACAAACCACCGCTGGTAGCGGTGGTTTTTTTGTTTGCAAGCAGCAGATTACGCGCAG
AAAAAAAGGATCTCAAGAAGATCCTTTGATCTTTTCTACGGGGTCTGACGCTCAGTGGAACGAAAACTCA
CGTTAAGGGATTTTGGTCATGAGATTATCAAAAAGGATCTTCACCTAGATCCTTTTAAATTAAAAATGAA
GTTTTAAATCAATCTAAAGTATATATGAGTAAACTTGGTCTGACAGTTACCAATGCTTAATCAGTGAGGC
ACCTATCTCAGCGATCTGTCTATTTCGTTCATCCATAGTTGCCTGACTCCCCGTCGTGTAGATAACTACG
ATACGGGAGGGCTTACCATCTGGCCCCAGTGCTGCAATGATACCGCGAGACCCACGCTCACCGGCTCCAG
ATTTATCAGCAATAAACCAGCCAGCCGGAAGGGCCGAGCGCAGAAGTGGTCCTGCAACTTTATCCGCCTC
CATCCAGTCTATTAATTGTTGCCGGGAAGCTAGAGTAAGTAGTTCGCCAGTTAATAGTTTGCGCAACGTT
GTTGCCATTGCTACAGGCATCGTGGTGTCACGCTCGTCGTTTGGTATGGCTTCATTCAGCTCCGGTTCCC
AACGATCAAGGCGAGTTACATGATCCCCCATGTTGTGCAAAAAAGCGGTTAGCTCCTTCGGTCCTCCGAT
CGTTGTCAGAAGTAAGTTGGCCGCAGTGTTATCACTCATGGTTATGGCAGCACTGCATAATTCTCTTACT
GTCATGCCATCCGTAAGATGCTTTTCTGTGACTGGTGAGTACTCAACCAAGTCATTCTGAGAATAGTGTA
TGCGGCGACCGAGTTGCTCTTGCCCGGCGTCAATACGGGATAATACCGCGCCACATAGCAGAACTTTAAA
AGTGCTCATCATTGGAAAACGTTCTTCGGGGCGAAAACTCTCAAGGATCTTACCGCTGTTGAGATCCAGT
TCGATGTAACCCACTCGTGCACCCAACTGATCTTCAGCATCTTTTACTTTCACCAGCGTTTCTGGGTGAG
CAAAAACAGGAAGGCAAAATGCCGCAAAAAAGGGAATAAGGGCGACACGGAAATGTTGAATACTCATACT
CTTCCTTTTTCAATATTATTGAAGCATTTATCAGGGTTATTGTCTCATGAGCGGATACATATTTGAATGT
ATTTAGAAAAATAAACAAATAGGGGTTCCGCGCACATTTCCCCGAAAAGTGCCACCTAAATTGTAAGCGT
TAATATTTTGTTAAAATTCGCGTTAAATTTTTGTTAAATCAGCTCATTTTTTAACCAATAGGCCGAAATC
GGCAAAATCCCTTATAAATCAAAAGAATAGACCGAGATAGGGT
[37 nt withheld, positions 5784-5820]
AAAGAACGTGGACTCCAACGTCAAAGG
[49 nt withheld, positions 5848-5896]
T
[91 nt withheld, positions 5898-5988]
G
[124 nt withheld, positions 5990-6113]
CCCATTCGCCATTCAGGCTGCGCAACTGTTGGGAAGGGCGATCGGTGCGGGCCTCTTCGCTATTACGCCA
GTCGACC
