>Addgene plasmid #25776 | pCS2 mouse CV2 PC | addgene partial sequence | sequence record 31636 | 25776 with T3
ATGCATTGGCGCCGCGGCCGCGAATTAAAAAACCTCCCACACCTCCCCCTGAACCTGAAACATAAAATGA
ATGCAATTGTTGTTGTTAACTTGTTTATTGCAGCTTATAATGGTTACAAATAAAGCAATAGCATCACAAA
TTTCACAAATAAAGCATTTTTTTCACTGCATTCTAGTTGTGGTTTGTCCAAACTCATCAATGTATCTTAT
CATGTCTGGATCTACGTAATACGACTCACTATAGTTCTAGATTACTTACCATCGATTAACCGTGGATCTA
CCTGATCTTCTCGCTGAGGACAGAGGACTGGCTTGATGCACCTTCCCTTATGAAGGACCAGATTTGCTGG
GCAGTGGCAACCTGCAATGCAGGGCTTATTGCATGGGCCGATCTCATTCCAGTTATCACATGTCTTCACA
CATCCTGGGCCACAGGTATCATACACAGCACCATGTTTGCACTGGGTGGCTGCACAGCTCTGCTGAGGTT
CCCAGTGCACTTTGATTCCCTCTCTCTGACAGGCACGGGTATACGCCAGAAATGACTCACAGTAACAGTT
TTTATGGACTGGACATTCACACATGTCTGTTACACAGGACCGGTAGAAAGTGGTATAGTCCACTGTAGAG
TGGCAGGTCTGGAACTCCCAGGACTTGAGTTTCTGGCATTCTCGATGGGCTCGAAGCTTCACCTTCACTG
TGCCTTGACAGAGCTCA
